>Addgene plasmid #132147 | pDONR221_SLC35A2 | addgene full sequence | sequence record 264522 | Addgene NGS Result
CTTTCCTGCGTTATCCCCTGATTCTGTGGATAACCGTATTACCGCCTTTGAGTGAGCTGATACCGCTCGC
CGCAGCCGAACGACCGAGCGCAGCGAGTCAGTGAGCGAGGAAGCGGAAGAGCGCCCAATACGCAAACCGC
CTCTCCCCGCGCGTTGGCCGATTCATTAATGCAGCTGGCACGACAGGTTTCCCGACTGGAAAGCGGGCAG
TGAGCGCAACGCAATTAATACGCGTACCGCTAGCCAGGAAGAGTTTGTAGAAACGCAAAAAGGCCATCCG
TCAGGATGGCCTTCTGCTTAGTTTGATGCCTGGCAGTTTATGGCGGGCGTCCTGCCCGCCACCCTCCGGG
CCGTTGCTTCACAACGTTCAAATCCGCTCCCGGCGGATTTGTCCTACTCAGGAGAGCGTTCACCGACAAA
CAACAGATAAAACGAAAGGCCCAGTCTTCCGACTGAGCCTTTCGTTTTATTTGATGCCTGGCAGTTCCCT
ACTCTCGCGTTAACGCTAGCATGGATGTTTTCCCAGTCACGACGTTGTAAAACGACGGCCAGTCTTAAGC
TCGGGCCCCAAATAATGATTTTATTTTGACTGATAGTGACCTGTTCGTTGCAACACATTGATGAGCAATG
CTTTTTTATAATGCCAACTTTGTACAAAAAAGCAGGCTCCACCATGGCCGCCGTGGGAGCAGGAGGAAGC
ACCGCAGCACCAGGCCCTGGCGCCGTGTCCGCCGGCGCCCTGGAGCCTGGAACAGCATCTGCCGCACACC
GGAGACTGAAGTACATCAGCCTGGCCGTGCTGGTGGTGCAGAACGCCTCTCTGATCCTGAGCATCAGATA
TGCCCGCACCCTGCCAGGCGACAGGTTCTTTGCCACCACAGCCGTGGTCATGGCCGAGGTGCTGAAGGGC
CTGACATGCCTGCTGCTGCTGTTTGCCCAGAAGCGCGGCAATGTGAAGCACCTGGTGCTGTTCCTGCACG
AGGCCGTGCTGGTGCAGTACGTGGATACCCTGAAGCTGGCCGTGCCATCCCTGATCTACACACTGCAGAA
CAATCTGCAGTATGTGGCCATCTCTAACCTGCCCGCCGCCACCTTTCAGGTGACATATCAGCTGAAGATC
CTGACCACAGCCCTGTTCAGCGTGCTGATGCTGAATCGGAGCCTGTCCAGACTGCAGTGGGCCTCCCTGC
TGCTGCTGTTTACCGGCGTGGCCATCGTGCAGGCACAGCAGGCAGGAGGAGGAGGACCACGGCCCCTGGA
CCAGAACCCCGGCGCCGGCCTGGCCGCCGTGGTGGCCTCTTGTCTGAGCTCCGGCTTTGCCGGCGTGTAC
TTCGAGAAGATCCTGAAGGGCTCTAGCGGCTCCGTGTGGCTGCGGAATCTGCAGCTGGGCCTGTTCGGAA
CCGCCCTGGGACTGGTGGGACTGTGGTGGGCCGAGGGCACCGCCGTGGCCACAAGAGGCTTCTTTTTCGG
ATACACACCAGCCGTGTGGGGAGTGGTGCTGAACCAGGCCTTTGGCGGACTGCTGGTGGCAGTGGTGGTG
AAGTATGCCGACAATATCCTGAAGGGCTTCGCCACCTCTCTGAGCATCGTGCTGTCCACAGTGGCCTCTA
TCAGGCTGTTTGGCTTCCACGTGGATCCTCTGTTTGCACTGGGAGCAGGACTGGTCATCGGAGCCGTGTA
CCTGTATAGCCTGCCAAGGGGAGCAGCAAAGGCAATCGCCTCCGCCTCTGCCAGCGCCTCCGGCCCTTGC
GTGCACCAGCAGCCCCCTGGCCAGCCACCCCCTCCACAGCTGTCCTCTCACAGAGGCGATCTGATCACCG
AGCCTTTCCTGCCAAAGCTGCTGACAAAGGTGAAGGGCTCCGACCCAGCTTTCTTGTACAAAGTTGGCAT
TATAAGAAAGCATTGCTTATCAATTTGTTGCAACGAACAGGTCACTATCAGTCAAAATAAAATCATTATT
TGCCATCCAGCTGATATCCCCTATAGTGAGTCGTATTACATGGTCATAGCTGTTTCCTGGCAGCTCTGGC
CCGTGTCTCAAAATCTCTGATGTTACATTGCACAAGATAAAAATATATCATCATGAACAATAAAACTGTC
TGCTTACATAAACAGTAATACAAGGGGTGTTATGAGCCATATTCAACGGGAAACGTCGAGGCCGCGATTA
AATTCCAACATGGATGCTGATTTATATGGGTATAAATGGGCTCGCGATAATGTCGGGCAATCAGGTGCGA
CAATCTATCGCTTGTATGGGAAGCCCGATGCGCCAGAGTTGTTTCTGAAACATGGCAAAGGTAGCGTTGC
CAATGATGTTACAGATGAGATGGTCAGACTAAACTGGCTGACGGAATTTATGCCTCTTCCGACCATCAAG
CATTTTATCCGTACTCCTGATGATGCATGGTTACTCACCACTGCGATCCCCGGAAAAACAGCATTCCAGG
TATTAGAAGAATATCCTGATTCAGGTGAAAATATTGTTGATGCGCTGGCAGTGTTCCTGCGCCGGTTGCA
TTCGATTCCTGTTTGTAATTGTCCTTTTAACAGCGATCGCGTATTTCGTCTCGCTCAGGCGCAATCACGA
ATGAATAACGGTTTGGTTGATGCGAGTGATTTTGATGACGAGCGTAATGGCTGGCCTGTTGAACAAGTCT
GGAAAGAAATGCATAAACTTTTGCCATTCTCACCGGATTCAGTCGTCACTCATGGTGATTTCTCACTTGA
TAACCTTATTTTTGACGAGGGGAAATTAATAGGTTGTATTGATGTTGGACGAGTCGGAATCGCAGACCGA
TACCAGGATCTTGCCATCCTATGGAACTGCCTCGGTGAGTTTTCTCCTTCATTACAGAAACGGCTTTTTC
AAAAATATGGTATTGATAATCCTGATATGAATAAATTGCAGTTTCATTTGATGCTCGATGAGTTTTTCTA
ATCAGAATTGGTTAATTGGTTGTAACACTGGCAGAGCATTACGCTGACTTGACGGGACGGCGCAAGCTCA
TGACCAAAATCCCTTAACGTGAGTTACGCGTCGTTCCACTGAGCGTCAGACCCCGTAGAAAAGATCAAAG
GATCTTCTTGAGATCCTTTTTTTCTGCGCGTAATCTGCTGCTTGCAAACAAAAAAACCACCGCTACCAGC
GGTGGTTTGTTTGCCGGATCAAGAGCTACCAACTCTTTTTCCGAAGGTAACTGGCTTCAGCAGAGCGCAG
ATACCAAATACTGTTCTTCTAGTGTAGCCGTAGTTAGGCCACCACTTCAAGAACTCTGTAGCACCGCCTA
CATACCTCGCTCTGCTAATCCTGTTACCAGTGGCTGCTGCCAGTGGCGATAAGTCGTGTCTTACCGGGTT
GGACTCAAGACGATAGTTACCGGATAAGGCGCAGCGGTCGGGCTGAACGGGGGGTTCGTGCACACAGCCC
AGCTTGGAGCGAACGACCTACACCGAACTGAGATACCTACAGCGTGAGCTATGAGAAAGCGCCACGCTTC
CCGAAGGGAGAAAGGCGGACAGGTATCCGGTAAGCGGCAGGGTCGGAACAGGAGAGCGCACGAGGGAGCT
TCCAGGGGGAAACGCCTGGTATCTTTATAGTCCTGTCGGGTTTCGCCACCTCTGACTTGAGCGTCGATTT
TTGTGATGCTCGTCAGGGGGGCGGAGCCTATGGAAAAACGCCAGCAACGCGGCCTTTTTACGGTTCCTGG
CCTTTTGCTGGCCTTTTGCTCACATGTT
Features (pLannotate 1.2.2; 10 found; start..end, strand, type, name):
    121..213     +  CDS            lacI (fragment): lac repressor; lacI; The lac repressor binds to the lac operator to inhibit transcription in E. coli. This inhibition can be relieved by adding lactose or isopropyl-β-D-thiogalactopyranoside (IPTG).
    268..295     -  terminator     rrnB T2 terminator: transcription terminator T2 from the E. coli rrnB gene
    427..470     +  terminator     rrnB T1 terminator: Escherichia coli rrnB; transcription terminator T1 from the E. coli rrnB gene
    517..553     -  CDS            lacZα (fragment): LacZα fragment of β-galactosidase; lacZ fragment
    569..668     +  protein_bind   attL1: mutant version of attL; recombination site for the Gateway® LR reaction LR Clonase™
    674..1861    +  CDS            SLC35A2: S35A2_HUMAN - Also known as UGALT, UGT, UGTL. Experimental evidence at protein level: Swiss-Prot protein existence level 1. Transports nucleotide sugars from the cytosol into Golgi vesicles where glycosyltransferases function. From Homo sapiens (Human).
   1863..1962    -  protein_bind   attL2: mutant version of attL; recombination site for the Gateway® LR reaction LR Clonase™
   1980..1998    -  promoter       T7 promoter: promoter for bacteriophage T7 RNA polymerase
   2132..2941    +  CDS            KanR: aminoglycoside phosphotransferase; aph(3')-Ia; confers resistance to kanamycin in bacteria or G418 (Geneticin®) in eukaryotes
   3088..3676    +  rep_origin     ori: high-copy-number ColE1/pMB1/pBR322/pUC origin of replication
