[The description below was written by a language model from this plasmid's Addgene catalogue record and pLannotate feature annotations shown in this document.]
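Description:
pDONR221_SLC35A2 is a Gateway entry clone built on the pDONR221 backbone and carrying a codon-optimized open reading frame for human SLC35A2, the solute carrier also known as UGT or UGALT. This protein transports nucleotide sugars from the cytosol into Golgi vesicles, where glycosyltransferases use them. The sequenced plasmid is 3,738 nt. It replicates in E. coli from a high-copy ColE1/pUC-type origin and is selected with kanamycin through an aminoglycoside phosphotransferase (KanR) gene.

The 1,188 bp SLC35A2 coding sequence lies between attL1 and attL2 sites, so an LR Clonase reaction can move it directionally into any attR-containing destination vector. Although the catalogue lists the vector type as mammalian expression, the feature table shows no eukaryotic promoter or polyadenylation signal around the insert. Expression therefore depends on the destination vector chosen, which matches the stated purpose of subcloning into custom expression vectors. Upstream of attL1 are the rrnB T1 and T2 transcription terminators, which shield the cloned region from read-through transcription in bacteria. A T7 promoter sits just beyond attL2 and points back toward the insert in the antisense direction. The short lacI and lacZα fragments annotated nearby are backbone remnants with no functional role. M13 forward and reverse primer sites flank the cassette for sequence verification. The record does not say whether the ORF retains a stop codon, and no epitope tags are annotated.

The plasmid belongs to a consortium-built collection of solute carrier entry clones, intended as a standard resource for generating SLC expression constructs for transporter research and drug discovery.
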