Addgene plasmid #132147: pDONR221_SLC35A2
Purpose: Gateway entry clone with codon-optimized ORF sequence for subcloning into custom expression vectors
Depositing lab: RESOLUTE Consortium & Giulio Superti-Furga. Depositing organization: CeMM Research Center for Molecular Medicine. Publication: The RESOLUTE consortium: unlocking SLC transporters for drug discovery. Superti-Furga G, Lackner D, Wiedmer T, Ingles-Prieto A, Barbosa B, Girardi E, Goldmann U, Gurtl B, Klavins K, Klimek C, Lindinger S, Lineiro-Retes E, Muller AC, Onstein S, Redinger G, Reil D, Sedlyarov V, Wolf G, Crawford M, Everley R, ... Steppan CM. Nat Rev Drug Discov. 2020 Jul;19(7):429-430. doi: 10.1038/d41573-020-00056-6. PubMed 32265506.
Backbone
  Vector backbone: pDONR221
  Backbone manufacturer: Thermo Fisher Scientific
  Backbone size w/o insert (bp): 2550
  Vector type: Mammalian Expression
Growth in bacteria
  Bacterial resistance: Kanamycin, 50 μg/mL
  Growth temperature: 37°C
  Growth strain: Stbl3
  Copy number: High Copy
Gene/Insert
  Gene/Insert name: SLC35A2 (alt name: UGAT, UGT, UGT1, UGT2, UGTL, UGALT)
  Species: H. sapiens (human)
  Insert size (bp): 1188
  Entrez Gene: SLC35A2 (a.k.a. CDG2M, CDGX, UDP-Gal-Tr, UGALT, UGAT, UGT, UGT1, UGT2, UGTL)
  Cloning method: Gateway Cloning
  Sequencing primers: 5′ M13-fwd; 3′ M13-rev
Terms and licenses: Academic/Nonprofit Terms; Industry Terms
Depositor comments: For more information on the full Resolute plasmid collection, please see www.addgene.org/depositor-collections/re-solute/. Please provide your feedback on this plasmid to the RESOLUTE consortium by filling out their RESOLUTE repository feedback form: https://forms.office.com/Pages/ResponsePage.aspx?id=0e05yklzmkS7rjFGQL4N7z4feCLQvEJAmVcOCM_u885UN1JJRko0Ukg4TVQwNTZLOUxPQVJWT1NHUCQlQCN0PWcu
How to cite: pDONR221_SLC35A2 was a gift from RESOLUTE Consortium & Giulio Superti-Furga (Addgene plasmid # 132147 ; http://n2t.net/addgene:132147 ; RRID:Addgene_132147)
