>Addgene plasmid #132147 | pDONR221_SLC35A2 | depositor partial sequence | sequence record 253694 | Codon-optimized ORF of SLC35A2
ATGGCCGCCGTGGGAGCAGGAGGAAGCACCGCAGCACCAGGCCCTGGCGCCGTGTCCGCCGGCGCCCTGG
AGCCTGGAACAGCATCTGCCGCACACCGGAGACTGAAGTACATCAGCCTGGCCGTGCTGGTGGTGCAGAA
CGCCTCTCTGATCCTGAGCATCAGATATGCCCGCACCCTGCCAGGCGACAGGTTCTTTGCCACCACAGCC
GTGGTCATGGCCGAGGTGCTGAAGGGCCTGACATGCCTGCTGCTGCTGTTTGCCCAGAAGCGCGGCAATG
TGAAGCACCTGGTGCTGTTCCTGCACGAGGCCGTGCTGGTGCAGTACGTGGATACCCTGAAGCTGGCCGT
GCCATCCCTGATCTACACACTGCAGAACAATCTGCAGTATGTGGCCATCTCTAACCTGCCCGCCGCCACC
TTTCAGGTGACATATCAGCTGAAGATCCTGACCACAGCCCTGTTCAGCGTGCTGATGCTGAATCGGAGCC
TGTCCAGACTGCAGTGGGCCTCCCTGCTGCTGCTGTTTACCGGCGTGGCCATCGTGCAGGCACAGCAGGC
AGGAGGAGGAGGACCACGGCCCCTGGACCAGAACCCCGGCGCCGGCCTGGCCGCCGTGGTGGCCTCTTGT
CTGAGCTCCGGCTTTGCCGGCGTGTACTTCGAGAAGATCCTGAAGGGCTCTAGCGGCTCCGTGTGGCTGC
GGAATCTGCAGCTGGGCCTGTTCGGAACCGCCCTGGGACTGGTGGGACTGTGGTGGGCCGAGGGCACCGC
CGTGGCCACAAGAGGCTTCTTTTTCGGATACACACCAGCCGTGTGGGGAGTGGTGCTGAACCAGGCCTTT
GGCGGACTGCTGGTGGCAGTGGTGGTGAAGTATGCCGACAATATCCTGAAGGGCTTCGCCACCTCTCTGA
GCATCGTGCTGTCCACAGTGGCCTCTATCAGGCTGTTTGGCTTCCACGTGGATCCTCTGTTTGCACTGGG
AGCAGGACTGGTCATCGGAGCCGTGTACCTGTATAGCCTGCCAAGGGGAGCAGCAAAGGCAATCGCCTCC
GCCTCTGCCAGCGCCTCCGGCCCTTGCGTGCACCAGCAGCCCCCTGGCCAGCCACCCCCTCCACAGCTGT
CCTCTCACAGAGGCGATCTGATCACCGAGCCTTTCCTGCCAAAGCTGCTGACAAAGGTGAAGGGCTCC
